Addgene plasmid #32549: pBBRBB-eGFP
Depositing lab: Claudia Schmidt-dannert. Depositing organization: University of Minnesota. Publication: Optimized compatible set of BioBrick vectors for metabolic pathway engineering. Vick JE, Johnson ET, Choudhary S, Bloch SE, Lopez-Gallego F, Srivastava P, Tikh IB, Wawrzyn GT, Schmidt-Dannert C. Appl Microbiol Biotechnol. 2011 Dec;92(6):1275-86. Epub 2011 Oct 28. 10.1007/s00253-011-3633-4 PubMed 22033566.
Backbone
  Vector backbone: pBBRBB
  Backbone manufacturer: Schmidt-Dannert Lab
  Backbone size w/o insert (bp): 4138
  Vector type: Bacterial Expression, Synthetic Biology
Growth in bacteria
  Bacterial resistance: Kanamycin, 50 μg/mL
  Growth temperature: 37°C
  Growth strain: DH5alpha
  Copy number: Low Copy
Gene/Insert
  Gene/Insert name: eGFP
  Insert size (bp): 719
  Entrez Gene: eGFP (a.k.a. pPRS3a_01)
  Promoter: Consitutive lac
  Tag / fusion protein: His (C terminal on backbone)
  Cloning method: Restriction Enzyme; 5′ cloning site NdeI (not destroyed); 3′ cloning site NsiI (not destroyed)
  Sequencing primers: 5′ pBBinF (CATCCTGAACTTATCTAGACC); 3′ pBBinR (GCAGGTCCTGAAGTTAACTAG)
Terms and licenses: Academic/Nonprofit Terms; Industry Terms: Not Available to Industry
How to cite: pBBRBB-eGFP was a gift from Claudia Schmidt-dannert (Addgene plasmid # 32549 ; http://n2t.net/addgene:32549 ; RRID:Addgene_32549)
