[The description below was written by a language model from this plasmid's Addgene catalogue record and pLannotate feature annotations shown in this document.]
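Description:
pBBRBB-eGFP is a low-copy bacterial expression plasmid from a compatible set of BioBrick-style vectors designed for metabolic pathway engineering and synthetic biology. It is built on the pBBRBB backbone, which replicates through the pBBR1 oriV together with its cognate Rep protein. This replicon derives from a broad-host-range Bordetella bronchiseptica plasmid, so it can coexist with common E. coli origins such as ColE1 or p15A types. That compatibility is the basis for combining several vectors of the series in one cell. Selection is by kanamycin, conferred by the neo/nptII aminoglycoside phosphotransferase gene. The short tnpA and ble fragments flanking this marker appear to be non-functional remnants of the Tn5 region from which the cassette was taken. A small fragment annotated as the pBR322 bom region lies near the end of the expression cassette.

The payload is an EGFP coding sequence of about 720 bp, cloned between NdeI and NsiI sites that both remain intact, so the reporter can be swapped for another gene. Transcription comes from a lac promoter with its upstream CAP binding site. The record describes this promoter as constitutive, and consistent with that, neither a lac operator nor a lacI gene is annotated. A backbone-encoded histidine tag lies just downstream of EGFP, giving a C-terminal His fusion suitable for affinity purification or detection. The full sequence of 4,857 bp matches the stated backbone plus insert sizes. The construct most plausibly serves as the fluorescent reporter version of the pBBRBB vector, for example to gauge expression from this backbone or as a parent for inserting other genes, though the record does not state its specific use.
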