Features (pLannotate 1.2.2; 10 found; start..end, strand, type, name):
     51..713     -  CDS            pBBR1 Rep: replication protein for the broad-host-range plasmid pBBR1 from Bordetella bronchiseptica
    714..1483    -  rep_origin     pBBR1 oriV: replication origin of the broad-host-range plasmid pBBR1 from Bordetella bronchiseptica; requires the pBBR1 Rep protein for replication
   2647..2931    +  CDS            tnpA (fragment): TN5P_ECOLX - Also known as tnp. Experimental evidence at protein level: Swiss-Prot protein existence level 1. Mediates transposition of transposon Tn5 by a 'cut and paste' mechanism. First, the monomeric transposase binds the 19 bp inverted DNA repeats flanking the transposon. Then, dimerization of the DNA- bound transposase creates a synaptic DNA complex. After nicking of the first DNA strand, excision of the transposon proceeds through a series of intermediates. The transposase then mediates the insertion of the transposon at a new site by strand transfer. The activity of the wild- type tran
   2963..3754    +  CDS            neo: KKA2_KLEPN - Also known as kan, nptII. Experimental evidence at protein level: Swiss-Prot protein existence level 1. Resistance to kanamycin, neomycin, paromomycin, ribostamycin, butirosin and gentamicin B. From Klebsiella pneumoniae.
   3778..3849    +  CDS            ble (fragment): BLE_KLEPN - Experimental evidence at protein level: Swiss-Prot protein existence level 1. Binding protein with a strong affinity to the bleomycin family of antibiotics. Binds to CL990; an antimitotic-antibiotic compound. From Klebsiella pneumoniae.
   3916..3937    +  protein_bind   CAP binding site: CAP binding activates transcription in the presence of cAMP. E. coli catabolite activator protein
   3952..3982    +  promoter       lac promoter: promoter for the E. coli lac operon
   4028..4747    +  CDS            EGFP: the original enhanced GFP (Yang et al., 1996) mammalian codon-optimized
   4773..4790    +  CDS            7xHis (fragment): 6xHis affinity tag
   4794..4830    -  misc_feature   bom (fragment): basis of mobility region from pBR322
>Addgene plasmid #32549 | pBBRBB-eGFP | depositor full sequence | sequence record 37548 | pBBRBB-eGFP sequence 4857 bps
CTAGTATAGTCTGGAACAGCGCACTTACGGGTTGCTGCGCAACCCAAGTGCTACCGGCGCGGCAGCGTGA
CCCGTGTCGGCGGCTCCAACGGCTCGCCATCGTCCAGAAAACACGGCTCATCGGGCATCGGCAGGCGCTG
CTGCCCGCGCCGTTCCCATTCCTCCGTTTCGGTCAAGGCTGGCAGGTCTGGTTCCATGCCCGGAATGCCG
GGCTGGCTGGGCGGCTCCTCGCCGGGGCCGGTCGGTAGTTGCTGCTCGCCCGGATACAGGGTCGGGATGC
GGCGCAGGTCGCCATGCCCCAACAGCGATTCGTCCTGGTCGTCGTGATCAACCACCACGGCGGCACTGAA
CACCGACAGGCGCAACTGGTCGCGGGGCTGGCCCCACGCCACGCGGTCATTGACCACGTAGGCCGACACG
GTGCCGGGGCCGTTGAGCTTCACGACGGAGATCCAGCGCTCGGCCACCAAGTCCTTGACTGCGTATTGGA
CCGTCCGCAAAGAACGTCCGATGAGCTTGGAAAGTGTCTTCTGGCTGACCACCACGGCGTTCTGGTGGCC
CATCTGCGCCACGAGGTGATGCAGCAGCATTGCCGCCGTGGGTTTCCTCGCAATAAGCCCGGCCCACGCC
TCATGCGCTTTGCGTTCCGTTTGCACCCAGTGACCGGGCTTGTTCTTGGCTTGAATGCCGATTTCTCTGG
ACTGCGTGGCCATGCTTATCTCCATGCGGTAGGGTGCCGCACGGTTGCGGCACCATGCGCAATCAGCTGC
AACTTTTCGGCAGCGCGACAACAATTATGCGTTGCGTAAAAGTGGCAGTCAATTACAGATTTTCTTTAAC
CTACGCAATGAGCTATTGCGGGGGGTGCCGCAATGAGCTGTTGCGTACCCCCCTTTTTTAAGTTGTTGAT
TTTTAAGTCTTTCGCATTTCGCCCTATATCTAGTTCTTTGGTGCCCAAAGAAGGGCACCCCTGCGGGGTT
CCCCCACGCCTTCGGCGCGGCTCCCCCTCCGGCAAAAAGTGGCCCCTCCGGGGCTTGTTGATCGACTGCG
CGGCCTTCGGCCTTGCCCAAGGTGGCGCTGCCCCCTTGGAACCCCCGCACTCGCCGCCGTGAGGCTCGGG
GGGCAGGCGGGCGGGCTTCGCCTTCGACTGCCCCCACTCGCATAGGCTTGGGTCGTTCCAGGCGCGTCAA
GGCCAAGCCGCTGCGCGGTCGCTGCGCGAGCCTTGACCCGCCTTCCACTTGGTGTCCAACCGGCAAGCGA
AGCGCGCAGGCCGCAGGCCGGAGGCTTTTCCCCAGAGAAAATTAAAAAAATTGATGGGGCAAGGCCGCAG
GCCGCGCAGTTGGAGCCGGTGGGTATGTGGTCGAAGGCTGGGTAGCCGGTGGGCAATCCCTGTGGTCAAG
CTCGTGGGCAGGCGCAGCCTGTCCATCAGCTTGTCCAGCAGGGTTGTCCACGGGCCGAGCGAAGCGAGCC
AGCCGGTGGCCGCTCGCGGCCATCGTCCACATATCCACGGGCTGGCAAGGGAGCGCAGCGACCGCGCAGG
GCGAAGCCCGGAGAGCAAGCCCGTAGGGCGCCGCAGCCGCCGTAGGCGGTCACGACTTTGCGAAGCAAAG
TCTAGTGAGTATACTCAAGCATTGAGTGGCCCGCCGGAGGCACCGCCTTGCGCTGCCCCCGTCGAGCCGG
TTGGACACCAAAAGGGAGGGGCAGGCATGGCGGCATACGCGATCATGCGATGCAAGAAGCTGGCGAAAAT
GGGCAACGTGGCGGCCAGTCTCAAGCACGCCTACCGCGAGCGCGAGACGCCCAACGCTGACGCCAGCAGG
ACGCCAGAGAACGAGCACTGGGCGGCCAGCAGCACCGATGAAGCGATGGGCCGACTGCGCGAGTTGCTGC
CAGAGAAGCGGCGCAAGGACGCTGTGTTGGCGGTCGAGTACGTCATGACGGCCAGCCCGGAATGGTGGAA
GTCGGCCAGCCAAGAACAGCAGGCGGCGTTCTTCGAGAAGGCGCACAAGTGGCTGGCGGACAAGTACGGG
GCGGATCGCATCGTGACGGCCAGCATCCACCGTGACGAAACCAGCCCGCACATGACCGCGTTCGTGGTGC
CGCTGACGCAGGACGGCAGGCTGTCGGCCAAGGAGTTCATCGGCAACAAAGCGCAGATGACCCGCGACCA
GACCACGTTTGCGGCTGCTGTGGCCGATCTAGGGCTGCAACGGGGCATCGAGGGCAGCAAGGCACGTCAC
ACGCGCATTCAGGCGTTCTACGAGGCCCTGGAGCGGCCACCAGTGGGCCACGTCACCATCAGCCCGCAAG
CGGTCGAGCCACGCGCCTATGCACCGCAGGGATTGGCCGAAAAGCTGGGAATCTCAAAGCGCGTTGAGAC
GCCGGAAGCCGTGGCCGACCGGCTGACAAAAGCGGTTCGGCAGGGGTATGAGCCTGCCCTACAGGCCGCC
GCAGGAGCGCGTGAGATGCGCAAGAAGGCCGATCAAGCCCAAGAGACGGCCCGAGACCTTCGGGAGCGCC
TGAAGCCCGTTCTGGACGCCCTGGGGCCGTTGAATCGGGATATGCAGGCCAAGGCCGCCGCGATCATCAA
GGCCGTGGGCGAAAAGCTGCTGACGGAACAGCGGGAAGTCCAGCGCCAGAAACAGGCCCAGCGCCAGCAG
GAACGCGGGCGCGCACATTTCCCCGAAAAGTGCCACCTGGGATGAATGTCAGCTACTGGGCTATCTGGAC
AAGGGAAAACGCAAGCGCAAAGAGAAAGCAGGTAGCTTGCAGTGGGCTTACATGGCGATAGCTAGACTGG
GCGGTTTTATGGACAGCAAGCGAACCGGAATTGCCAGCTGGGGCGCCCTCTGGTAAGGTTGGGAAGCCCT
GCAAAGTAAACTGGATGGCTTTCTTGCCGCCAAGGATCTGATGGCGCAGGGGATCAAGATTTGATCAAGA
GACAGGATGAGGATCGTTTCGCATGATTGAACAAGATGGATTGCACGCAGGTTCTCCGGCCGCTTGGGTG
GAGAGGCTATTCGGCTATGACTGGGCACAACAGACAATCGGCTGCTCTGATGCCGCCGTGTTCCGGCTGT
CAGCGCAGGGGCGCCCGGTTCTTTTTGTCAAGACCGACCTGTCCGGTGCCCTGAATGAACTACAGGACGA
GGCAGCGCGGCTATCGTGGCTGGCCACGACGGGCGTTCCTTGCGCAGCTGTGCTCGACGTTGTCACTGAA
GCGGGAAGGGACTGGCTGCTATTGGGCGAAGTGCCGGGGCAGGATCTCCTGTCATCTCACCTTGCTCCTG
CCGAGAAAGTATCCATCATGGCTGATGCAATGCGGCGGCTGCATACGCTTGATCCGGCTACCTGCCCATT
CGACCACCAAGCGAAACATCGCATCGAGCGAGCACGTACTCGGATGGAAGCCGGTCTTGTCGATCAGGAT
GATCTGGACGAAGAGCATCAGGGGCTCGCGCCAGCCGAACTGTTCGCCAGGCTCAAGGCGCGCATGCCCG
ACGGCGAGGATCTCGTCGTGACCCATGGCGATGCCTGCTTGCCGAATATCATGGTGGAAAATGGCCGCTT
TTCTGGATTCATCGACTGTGGCCGGCTGGGTGTGGCGGACCGCTATCAGGACATAGCGTTGGCTACCCGT
GATATTGCTGAAGAGCTTGGCGGCGAATGGGCTGACCGCTTCCTCGTGCTTTACGGTATCGCCGCTCCCG
ATTCGCAGCGCATCGCCTTCTATCGCCTTCTTGACGAGTTCTTCTGAGCGGGACTCTGGGGTTCGAAATG
ACCGACCAAGCGACGCCCAACCTGCCATCACGAGATTTCGATTCCACCGCCGCCTTCTATGAAAGGTTGG
ACTAGAGAATTCATCCTGAACTTATCTAGACCCGACTGGAAAGCGGGCAGTGAGCGCAACGCAATTAATG
TGAGTTAGCTCACTCATTAGGCACCCCAGGCTTTACACTTTATGCTTCCGGCTCGTATGTTGTGTGGAAT
TGTGAGCGTCTAGTAGAAGGAGGAGATCTGGATCCATATGGTGAGCAAGGGCGAGGAGCTGTTCACCGGG
GTGGTGCCCATCCTGGTCGAGCTGGACGGCGACGTAAACGGCCACAAGTTCAGCGTGTCCGGCGAGGGCG
AGGGCGATGCCACCTACGGCAAGCTGACCCTGAAGTTCATCTGCACCACCGGCAAGCTGCCCGTGCCCTG
GCCCACCCTCGTGACCACCCTGACCTACGGCGTGCAGTGCTTCAGCCGCTACCCCGACCACATGAAGCAG
CACGACTTCTTCAAGTCCGCCATGCCCGAAGGCTACGTCCAGGAGCGCACCATCTTCTTCAAGGACGACG
GCAACTACAAGACCCGCGCCGAGGTGAAGTTCGAGGGCGACACCCTGGTGAACCGCATCGAGCTGAAGGG
CATCGACTTCAAGGAGGACGGCAACATCCTGGGGCACAAGCTGGAGTACAACTACAACAGCCACAACGTC
TATATCATGGCCGACAAGCAGAAGAACGGCATCAAGGTGAACTTCAAGATCCGCCACAACATCGAGGACG
GCAGCGTGCAGCTCGCCGACCACTACCAGCAGAACACCCCCATCGGCGACGGCCCCGTGCTGCTGCCCGA
CAACCACTACCTGAGCACCCAGTCCGCCCTGAGCAAAGACCCCAACGAGAAGCGCGATCACATGGTCCTG
CTGGAGTTCGTGACCGCCGCCGGGATCACTCTCGGCATGGACGAGCTGTACAAGTAAATGCATCCATGGC
GGCCGCCTCGAGCATCACCATCACCATCACTGATTCTCCTTACGCATCTGTGCGGTATTTCACACCGCAT
GTACTAGTTAACTTCAGGACCTGCAGT
