>Addgene plasmid #32549 | pBBRBB-eGFP | addgene partial sequence | sequence record 39096 | pBBinR 5'-GCAGGTCCTGAAGTTAACTAG-3'
AGGAGAATCAGTGATGGTGATGGTGATGCTCGAGGCGGCCGCCATGGATGCATTTACTTGTACAGCTCGT
CCATGCCGAGAGTGATCCCGGCGGCGGTCACGAACTCCAGCAGGACCATGTGATCGCGCTTCTCGTTGGG
GTCTTTGCTCAGGGCGGACTGGGTGCTCAGGTAGTGGTTGTCGGGCAGCAGCACGGGGCCNTCGCCGATG
GGGGTGTTCTTCTGNNTGGTAGTGGTCCGGNAAATTTCAACGCCNGCCNCNCCTCNATTTTGGGGGGCNA
AATCTTNNAATTTCACCTTTGANGNCNNTTTNTTCTGNTTNGNNCNGNAANAANAAAAAACNTTGGNGGC
TGTTGAAAATTNTACCCNCCCTTTGGCCCCNAAAAAATGTNCCCCCCNTAAAAAAAAAACACCCCCCNAN
ANNTNGANGCGGTTCACCAGGGTGTCGCCCTCGAACTTCACCTCGGCGCGGGTCTTGTANTTGCCGTCGT
CCTTGAAGAAGATGGTGCGCTCCTGGACGTANCCTTCGGGCATGGCGGACTTGAAGAAGTCGTGCTGCTT
CATGGANGTCGGGGTAGCGGCTGAAGCACTGCACGCCGTANGTCAGGGTGGTCACGAGGGTGGGCCAGGG
CACGGGCAGCTTGCCGGTGGTGCAGATGAACTTCANGGTCAGCTTGCCGTAAGTGGCATCGCCCTCGCCC
TCGCCGGACACGCTGAACTTGTGGCCGTTTACGTCGCCGTCCAGCTCGACCANGATGGGCACCACCCCGG
TGAACAGCTCCTCGCCCTTGCTCACCATAT
