>Addgene plasmid #32549 | pBBRBB-eGFP | addgene partial sequence | sequence record 39298 | pBBinR 5'-GCAGGTCCTGAAGTTAACTAG-3'
CAGTGATGGTGATGGTGATGCTCGAGGCGGCCGCCATGGATGCATTTACTTGTACAGCTCGTCCATGCCG
AGAGTGATCCCGGCGGCGGTCACGAACTCCAGCAGGACCATGTGATCGCGCTTCTCGTTGGGGTCTTTGC
TCAGGGCGGACTGGGTGCTCAGGTAGTGGTTGTCGGGCAGCAGCACGGGGCCGTCGCCGATGGGGGTGTT
CTGCTGGTAGTGGTCGGCGAGCTGCACGCTGCCGTCCTCGATGTTGTGGCGGATCTTGAAGTTCACCTTG
ATGCCGTTCTTCTGCTTGTCGGCCATGATATAGACGTTGTGGCTGTTGAAGTTGTACTCCAGCTTGTGCC
CCAGGATGTTGCCGTCCTCCTTGAAGTCGATGCCCTTCAGCTCGATGCGGTTCACCAGGGTGTCGCCCTC
GAACTTCACCTCGGCGCGGGTCTTGTAGTTGCCGTCGTCCTTGAAGAAGATGGTGCGCTCCTGGACGTAG
CCTTCGGGCATGGCGGACTTGAAGAAGTCGTGCTGCTTCATGTGGTCGGGGTAGCGGCTGAAGCACTGCA
CGCCGTAGGTCAGGGTGGTCACGAGGGTGGGCCAGGGCACGGGCAGCTTGCCGGTGGTGCAGATGAACTT
CAGGGTCAGCTTGCCGTAGGTGGCATCGCCCTCGCCCTCGCCGGACACGCTGAACTTGTGGCCGTTTACG
TCGCCGTCCAGCTCGACCAGGATGGGCACCACCCCGGTGAACAGCTCCTCGCCCTTGCTCACCATATGGA
TCCAGATCTCCTCCTTCTACTAGACGCTCACAATTCCACACAACATACGAGCCGGAAGCATAAAGTGTAA
AGCCTGGGGTGCCTAATGAGTGAGCTAACTCANATTAATT
